>Addgene plasmid #198489 | Lenti-guide-puro mBltp1 (KIAA1109) - 1 | addgene full sequence | sequence record 390780 | Addgene NGS Result
TAACAAATTGGCTGTGGTATATAAAATTATTCATAATGATAGTAGGAGGCTTGGTAGGTTTAAGAATAGT
TTTTGCTGTACTTTCTATAGTGAATAGAGTTAGGCAGGGATATTCACCATTATCGTTTCAGACCCACCTC
CCAACCCCGAGGGGACCCAGAGAGGGCCTATTTCCCATGATTCCTTCATATTTGCATATACGATACAAGG
CTGTTAGAGAGATAATTAGAATTAATTTGACTGTAAACACAAAGATATTAGTACAAAATACGTGACGTAG
AAAGTAATAATTTCTTGGGTAGTTTGCAGTTTTAAAATTATGTTTTAAAATGGACTATCATATGCTTACC
GTAACTTGAAAGTATTTCGATTTCTTGGCTTTATATATCTTGTGGAAAGGACGAAACACCGTGTGGGAAA
TCGTGGAAGTGGTTTTAGAGCTAGAAATAGCAAGTTAAAATAAGGCTAGTCCGTTATCAACTTGAAAAAG
TGGCACCGAGTCGGTGCTTTTTTAAGCTTGGCGTAACTAGATCTTGAGACAAATGGCAGTATTCATCCAC
AATTTTAAAAGAAAAGGGGGGATTGGGGGGTACAGTGCAGGGGAAAGAATAGTAGACATAATAGCAACAG
ACATACAAACTAAAGAATTACAAAAACAAATTACAAAAATTCAAAATTTTCGGGTTTATTACAGGGACAG
CAGAGATCCACTTTGGCGCCGGCTCGAGGGGGCCCGGGTGCAAAGATGGATAAAGTTTTAAACAGAGAGG
AATCTTTGCAGCTAATGGACCTTCTAGGTCTTGAAAGGAGTGGGAATTGGCTCCGGTGCCCGTCAGTGGG
CAGAGCGCACATCGCCCACAGTCCCCGAGAAGTTGGGGGGAGGGGTCGGCAATTGATCCGGTGCCTAGAG
AAGGTGGCGCGGGGTAAACTGGGAAAGTGATGTCGTGTACTGGCTCCGCCTTTTTCCCGAGGGTGGGGGA
GAACCGTATATAAGTGCAGTAGTCGCCGTGAACGTTCTTTTTCGCAACGGGTTTGCCGCCAGAACACAGG
TAAGTGCCGTGTGTGGTTCCCGCGGGCCTGGCCTCTTTACGGGTTATGGCCCTTGCGTGCCTTGAATTAC
TTCCACCTGGCTGCAGTACGTGATTCTTGATCCCGAGCTTCGGGTTGGAAGTGGGTGGGAGAGTTCGAGG
CCTTGCGCTTAAGGAGCCCCTTCGCCTCGTGCTTGAGTTGAGGCCTGGCCTGGGCGCTGGGGCCGCCGCG
TGCGAATCTGGTGGCACCTTCGCGCCTGTCTCGCTGCTTTCGATAAGTCTCTAGCCATTTAAAATTTTTG
ATGACCTGCTGCGACGCTTTTTTTCTGGCAAGATAGTCTTGTAAATGCGGGCCAAGATCTGCACACTGGT
ATTTCGGTTTTTGGGGCCGCGGGCGGCGACGGGGCCCGTGCGTCCCAGCGCACATGTTCGGCGAGGCGGG
GCCTGCGAGCGCGGCCACCGAGAATCGGACGGGGGTAGTCTCAAGCTGGCCGGCCTGCTCTGGTGCCTGG
CCTCGCGCCGCCGTGTATCGCCCCGCCCTGGGCGGCAAGGCTGGCCCGGTCGGCACCAGTTGCGTGAGCG
GAAAGATGGCCGCTTCCCGGCCCTGCTGCAGGGAGCTCAAAATGGAGGACGCGGCGCTCGGGAGAGCGGG
CGGGTGAGTCACCCACACAAAGGAAAAGGGCCTTTCCGTCCTCAGCCGTCGCTTCATGTGACTCCACGGA
GTACCGGGCGCCGTCCAGGCACCTCGATTAGTTCTCGAGCTTTTGGAGTACGTCGTCTTTAGGTTGGGGG
GAGGGGTTTTATGCGATGGAGTTTCCCCACACTGAGTGGGTGGAGACTGAAGTTAGGCCAGCTTGGCACT
TGATGTAATTCTCCTTGGAATTTGCCCTTTTTGAGTTTGGATCTTGGTTCATTCTCAAGCCTCAGACAGT
GGTTCAAAGTTTTTTTCTTCCATTTCAGGTGTCGTGACGTACGGCCACCATGACCGAGTACAAGCCCACG
GTGCGCCTCGCCACCCGCGACGACGTCCCCAGGGCCGTACGCACCCTCGCCGCCGCGTTCGCCGACTACC
CCGCCACGCGCCACACCGTCGATCCGGACCGCCACATCGAGCGGGTCACCGAGCTGCAAGAACTCTTCCT
CACGCGCGTCGGGCTCGACATCGGCAAGGTGTGGGTCGCGGACGACGGCGCCGCCGTGGCGGTCTGGACC
ACGCCGGAGAGCGTCGAAGCGGGGGCGGTGTTCGCCGAGATCGGCCCGCGCATGGCCGAGTTGAGCGGTT
CCCGGCTGGCCGCGCAGCAACAGATGGAAGGCCTCCTGGCGCCGCACCGGCCCAAGGAGCCCGCGTGGTT
CCTGGCCACCGTCGGAGTCTCGCCCGACCACCAGGGCAAGGGTCTGGGCAGCGCCGTCGTGCTCCCCGGA
GTGGAGGCGGCCGAGCGCGCCGGGGTGCCCGCCTTCCTGGAGACCTCCGCGCCCCGCAACCTCCCCTTCT
ACGAGCGGCTCGGCTTCACCGTCACCGCCGACGTCGAGGTGCCCGAAGGACCGCGCACCTGGTGCATGAC
CCGCAAGCCCGGTGCCTGAACGCGTTAAGTCGACAATCAACCTCTGGATTACAAAATTTGTGAAAGATTG
ACTGGTATTCTTAACTATGTTGCTCCTTTTACGCTATGTGGATACGCTGCTTTAATGCCTTTGTATCATG
CTATTGCTTCCCGTATGGCTTTCATTTTCTCCTCCTTGTATAAATCCTGGTTGCTGTCTCTTTATGAGGA
GTTGTGGCCCGTTGTCAGGCAACGTGGCGTGGTGTGCACTGTGTTTGCTGACGCAACCCCCACTGGTTGG
GGCATTGCCACCACCTGTCAGCTCCTTTCCGGGACTTTCGCTTTCCCCCTCCCTATTGCCACGGCGGAAC
TCATCGCCGCCTGCCTTGCCCGCTGCTGGACAGGGGCTCGGCTGTTGGGCACTGACAATTCCGTGGTGTT
GTCGGGGAAATCATCGTCCTTTCCTTGGCTGCTCGCCTGTGTTGCCACCTGGATTCTGCGCGGGACGTCC
TTCTGCTACGTCCCTTCGGCCCTCAATCCAGCGGACCTTCCTTCCCGCGGCCTGCTGCCGGCTCTGCGGC
CTCTTCCGCGTCTTCGCCTTCGCCCTCAGACGAGTCGGATCTCCCTTTGGGCCGCCTCCCCGCGTCGACT
TTAAGACCAATGACTTACAAGGCAGCTGTAGATCTTAGCCACTTTTTAAAAGAAAAGGGGGGACTGGAAG
GGCTAATTCACTCCCAACGAAGACAAGATCTGCTTTTTGCTTGTACTGGGTCTCTCTGGTTAGACCAGAT
CTGAGCCTGGGAGCTCTCTGGCTAACTAGGGAACCCACTGCTTAAGCCTCAATAAAGCTTGCCTTGAGTG
CTTCAAGTAGTGTGTGCCCGTCTGTTGTGTGACTCTGGTAACTAGAGATCCCTCAGACCCTTTTAGTCAG
TGTGGAAAATCTCTAGCAGTACGTATAGTAGTTCATGTCATCTTATTATTCAGTATTTATAACTTGCAAA
GAAATGAATATCAGAGAGTGAGAGGAACTTGTTTATTGCAGCTTATAATGGTTACAAATAAAGCAATAGC
ATCACAAATTTCACAAATAAAGCATTTTTTTCACTGCATTCTAGTTGTGGTTTGTCCAAACTCATCAATG
TATCTTATCATGTCTGGCTCTAGCTATCCCGCCCCTAACTCCGCCCATCCCGCCCCTAACTCCGCCCAGT
TCCGCCCATTCTCCGCCCCATGGCTGACTAATTTTTTTTATTTATGCAGAGGCCGAGGCCGCCTCGGCCT
CTGAGCTATTCCAGAAGTAGTGAGGAGGCTTTTTTGGAGGCCTAGGGACGTACCCAATTCGCCCTATAGT
GAGTCGTATTACGCGCGCTCACTGGCCGTCGTTTTACAACGTCGTGACTGGGAAAACCCTGGCGTTACCC
AACTTAATCGCCTTGCAGCACATCCCCCTTTCGCCAGCTGGCGTAATAGCGAAGAGGCCCGCACCGATCG
CCCTTCCCAACAGTTGCGCAGCCTGAATGGCGAATGGG
[124 nt withheld, positions 4099-4222]
C
[91 nt withheld, positions 4224-4314]
A
[49 nt withheld, positions 4316-4364]
CCTTTGACGTTGGAGTCCACGTTCTTT
[37 nt withheld, positions 4392-4428]
ACCCTATCTCGGTCTATTCTTTTGATTTATAAGGGATTTTGCCGATTTCGGCCTATTGGTTAAAAAATGA
GCTGATTTAACAAAAATTTAACGCGAATTTTAACAAAATATTAACGCTTACAATTTAGGTGGCACTTTTC
GGGGAAATGTGCGCGGAACCCCTATTTGTTTATTTTTCTAAATACATTCAAATATGTATCCGCTCATGAG
ACAATAACCCTGATAAATGCTTCAATAATATTGAAAAAGGAAGAGTATGAGTATTCAACATTTCCGTGTC
GCCCTTATTCCCTTTTTTGCGGCATTTTGCCTTCCTGTTTTTGCTCACCCAGAAACGCTGGTGAAAGTAA
AAGATGCTGAAGATCAGTTGGGTGCACGAGTGGGTTACATCGAACTGGATCTCAACAGCGGTAAGATCCT
TGAGAGTTTTCGCCCCGAAGAACGTTTTCCAATGATGAGCACTTTTAAAGTTCTGCTATGTGGCGCGGTA
TTATCCCGTATTGACGCCGGGCAAGAGCAACTCGGTCGCCGCATACACTATTCTCAGAATGACTTGGTTG
AGTACTCACCAGTCACAGAAAAGCATCTTACGGATGGCATGACAGTAAGAGAATTATGCAGTGCTGCCAT
AACCATGAGTGATAACACTGCGGCCAACTTACTTCTGACAACGATCGGAGGACCGAAGGAGCTAACCGCT
TTTTTGCACAACATGGGGGATCATGTAACTCGCCTTGATCGTTGGGAACCGGAGCTGAATGAAGCCATAC
CAAACGACGAGCGTGACACCACGATGCCTGTAGCAATGGCAACAACGTTGCGCAAACTATTAACTGGCGA
ACTACTTACTCTAGCTTCCCGGCAACAATTAATAGACTGGATGGAGGCGGATAAAGTTGCAGGACCACTT
CTGCGCTCGGCCCTTCCGGCTGGCTGGTTTATTGCTGATAAATCTGGAGCCGGTGAGCGTGGGTCTCGCG
GTATCATTGCAGCACTGGGGCCAGATGGTAAGCCCTCCCGTATCGTAGTTATCTACACGACGGGGAGTCA
GGCAACTATGGATGAACGAAATAGACAGATCGCTGAGATAGGTGCCTCACTGATTAAGCATTGGTAACTG
TCAGACCAAGTTTACTCATATATACTTTAGATTGATTTAAAACTTCATTTTTAATTTAAAAGGATCTAGG
TGAAGATCCTTTTTGATAATCTCATGACCAAAATCCCTTAACGTGAGTTTTCGTTCCACTGAGCGTCAGA
CCCCGTAGAAAAGATCAAAGGATCTTCTTGAGATCCTTTTTTTCTGCGCGTAATCTGCTGCTTGCAAACA
AAAAAACCACCGCTACCAGCGGTGGTTTGTTTGCCGGATCAAGAGCTACCAACTCTTTTTCCGAAGGTAA
CTGGCTTCAGCAGAGCGCAGATACCAAATACTGTTCTTCTAGTGTAGCCGTAGTTAGGCCACCACTTCAA
GAACTCTGTAGCACCGCCTACATACCTCGCTCTGCTAATCCTGTTACCAGTGGCTGCTGCCAGTGGCGAT
AAGTCGTGTCTTACCGGGTTGGACTCAAGACGATAGTTACCGGATAAGGCGCAGCGGTCGGGCTGAACGG
GGGGTTCGTGCACACAGCCCAGCTTGGAGCGAACGACCTACACCGAACTGAGATACCTACAGCGTGAGCT
ATGAGAAAGCGCCACGCTTCCCGAAGGGAGAAAGGCGGACAGGTATCCGGTAAGCGGCAGGGTCGGAACA
GGAGAGCGCACGAGGGAGCTTCCAGGGGGAAACGCCTGGTATCTTTATAGTCCTGTCGGGTTTCGCCACC
TCTGACTTGAGCGTCGATTTTTGTGATGCTCGTCAGGGGGGCGGAGCCTATGGAAAAACGCCAGCAACGC
GGCCTTTTTACGGTTCCTGGCCTTTTGCTGGCCTTTTGCTCACATGTTCTTTCCTGCGTTATCCCCTGAT
TCTGTGGATAACCGTATTACCGCCTTTGAGTGAGCTGATACCGCTCGCCGCAGCCGAACGACCGAGCGCA
GCGAGTCAGTGAGCGAGGAAGCGGAAGAGCGCCCAATACGCAAACCGCCTCTCCCCGCGCGTTGGCCGAT
TCATTAATGCAGCTGGCACGACAGGTTTCCCGACTGGAAAGCGGGCAGTGAGCGCAACGCAATTAATGTG
AGTTAGCTCACTCATTAGGCACCCCAGGCTTTACACTTTATGCTTCCGGCTCGTATGTTGTGTGGAATTG
TGAGCGGATAACAATTTCACACAGGAAACAGCTATGACCATGATTACGCCAAGCGCGCAATTAACCCTCA
CTAAAGGGAACAAAAGCTGGAGCTGCAAGCTTAATGTAGTCTTATGCAATACTCTTGTAGTCTTGCAACA
TGGTAACGATGAGTTAGCAACATGCCTTACAAGGAGAGAAAAAGCACCGTGCATGCCGATTGGTGGAAGT
AAGGTGGTACGATCGTGCCTTATTAGGAAGGCAACAGACGGGTCTGACATGGATTGGACGAACCACTGAA
TTGCCGCATTGCAGAGATATTGTATTTAAGTGCCTAGCTCGATACATAAACGGGTCTCTCTGGTTAGACC
AGATCTGAGCCTGGGAGCTCTCTGGCTAACTAGGGAACCCACTGCTTAAGCCTCAATAAAGCTTGCCTTG
AGTGCTTCAAGTAGTGTGTGCCCGTCTGTTGTGTGACTCTGGTAACTAGAGATCCCTCAGACCCTTTTAG
TCAGTGTGGAAAATCTCTAGCAGTGGCGCCCGAACAGGGACTTGAAAGCGAAAGGGAAACCAGAGGAGCT
CTCTCGACGCAGGACTCGGCTTGCTGAAGCGCGCACGGCAAGAGGCGAGGGGCGGCGACTGGTGAGTACG
CCAAAAATTTTGACTAGCGGAGGCTAGAAGGAGAGAGATGGGTGCGAGAGCGTCAGTATTAAGCGGGGGA
GAATTAGATCGCGATGGGAAAAAATTCGGTTAAGGCCAGGGGGAAAGAAAAAATATAAATTAAAACATAT
AGTATGGGCAAGCAGGGAGCTAGAACGATTCGCAGTTAATCCTGGCCTGTTAGAAACATCAGAAGGCTGT
AGACAAATACTGGGACAGCTACAACCATCCCTTCAGACAGGATCAGAAGAACTTAGATCATTATATAATA
CAGTAGCAACCCTCTATTGTGTGCATCAAAGGATAGAGATAAAAGACACCAAGGAAGCTTTAGACAAGAT
AGAGGAAGAGCAAAACAAAAGTAAGACCACCGCACAGCAAGCGGCCGCTGATCTTCAGACCTGGAGGAGG
AGATATGAGGGACAATTGGAGAAGTGAATTATATAAATATAAAGTAGTAAAAATTGAACCATTAGGAGTA
GCACCCACCAAGGCAAAGAGAAGAGTGGTGCAGAGAGAAAAAAGAGCAGTGGGAATAGGAGCTTTGTTCC
TTGGGTTCTTGGGAGCAGCAGGAAGCACTATGGGCGCAGCGTCAATGACGCTGACGGTACAGGCCAGACA
ATTATTGTCTGGTATAGTGCAGCAGCAGAACAATTTGCTGAGGGCTATTGAGGCGCAACAGCATCTGTTG
CAACTCACAGTCTGGGGCATCAAGCAGCTCCAGGCAAGAATCCTGGCTGTGGAAAGATACCTAAAGGATC
AACAGCTCCTGGGGATTTGGGGTTGCTCTGGAAAACTCATTTGCACCACTGCTGTGCCTTGGAATGCTAG
TTGGAGTAATAAATCTCTGGAACAGATTTGGAATCACACGACCTGGATGGAGTGGGACAGAGAAATTAAC
AATTACACAAGCTTAATACACTCCTTAATTGAAGAATCGCAAAACCAGCAAGAAAAGAATGAACAAGAAT
TATTGGAATTAGATAAATGGGCAAGTTTGTGGAATTGGTTTAACA
Features (pLannotate 1.2.2; 29 found; start..end, strand, type, name):
      3..158     +  CDS            env (fragment): ENV_HV1H2 - Experimental evidence at protein level: Swiss-Prot protein existence level 1. [Transmembrane protein gp41]: Acts as a class I viral fusion protein. Under the current model, the protein has at least 3 conformational states: pre-fusion native state, pre-hairpin intermediate state, and post-fusion hairpin state. During fusion of viral and target intracellular membranes, the coiled coil regions (heptad repeats) assume a trimer-of-hairpins structure, positioning the fusion peptide in close proximity to the C-terminal region of the ectodomain. The formation of this structure appears to d
    162..402     +  promoter       U6 promoter: RNA polymerase III promoter for human U6 snRNA
    432..507     +  misc_RNA       gRNA scaffold: guide RNA scaffold for the Streptococcus pyogenes CRISPR/Cas9 system
    563..680     +  misc_feature   cPPT/CTS: central polypurine tract and central termination sequence of HIV-1
    746..812     +  CDS            small t antigen (fragment): SV40 (simian virus 40) small t antigen
    838..1049    +  promoter       EF-1α core promoter: core promoter for human elongation factor EF-1α
   1050..1988    +  intron         EF-1α intron A: intron upstream of the start codon of human EF-1α
   2010..2609    +  CDS            PuroR (fragment): puromycin N-acetyltransferase; pac from Streptomyces; confers resistance to puromycin
   2625..3213    +  misc_feature   WPRE: woodchuck hepatitis virus posttranscriptional regulatory element
   3264..3283    +  misc_feature   cPPT/CTS (fragment): central polypurine tract and central termination sequence of HIV-1
   3285..3518    +  LTR            3' LTR (ΔU3): self-inactivating 3' long terminal repeat (LTR) from HIV-1
   3596..3717    +  polyA_signal   SV40 poly(A) signal: SV40 polyadenylation signal
   3757..3892    +  rep_origin     SV40 ori: SV40 origin of replication
   3913..3931    -  promoter       T7 promoter: promoter for bacteriophage T7 RNA polymerase
   3939..4094    +  CDS            lacZα (fragment): LacZα fragment of β-galactosidase; lacZ fragment
   4099..4527    +  rep_origin     f1 ori (sequence partly withheld): f1 bacteriophage origin of replication; arrow indicates direction of (+) strand synthesis
   4580..4684    +  promoter       AmpR promoter: bla
   4685..5545    +  CDS            AmpR: β-lactamase; bla; confers resistance to ampicillin, carbenicillin, and related antibiotics
   5716..6304    +  rep_origin     ori: high-copy-number ColE1/pMB1/pBR322/pUC origin of replication
   6487..6579    +  CDS            lacI (fragment): lac repressor; lacI; The lac repressor binds to the lac operator to inhibit transcription in E. coli. This inhibition can be relieved by adding lactose or isopropyl-β-D-thiogalactopyranoside (IPTG).
   6592..6613    +  protein_bind   CAP binding site: CAP binding activates transcription in the presence of cAMP. E. coli catabolite activator protein
   6628..6658    +  promoter       lac promoter: promoter for the E. coli lac operon
   6666..6682    +  protein_bind   lac operator: The lac repressor binds to the lac operator to inhibit transcription in E. coli. This inhibition can be relieved by adding lactose or isopropyl-β-D-thiogalactopyranoside (IPTG). lac repressor encoded by lacI
   6727..6745    +  promoter       T3 promoter: promoter for bacteriophage T3 RNA polymerase
   6773..6999    +  promoter       RSV promoter: Rous sarcoma virus enhancer/promoter
   7000..7180    +  LTR            5' LTR (truncated): truncated 5' long terminal repeat (LTR) from HIV-1
   7227..7352    +  misc_feature   HIV-1 Ψ: packaging signal of human immunodeficiency virus type 1
   7336..7699    +  CDS            HIV-1 gag (fragment): gag protein from human immunodeficiency virus 1; gag
   7845..8078    +  misc_feature   RRE: The Rev response element (RRE) of HIV-1 allows for Rev-dependent mRNA export from the nucleus to the cytoplasm.
