[The description below was written by a language model from this plasmid's Addgene catalogue record and pLannotate feature annotations shown in this document.]
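Description:
Lenti-guide-puro mBltp1 (KIAA1109) - 1 is a third-generation-style, self-inactivating lentiviral transfer plasmid of about 8.3 kb, built on the lenti-guide puro backbone, that delivers a single CRISPR guide RNA against the mouse Bltp1 gene (also known as Kiaa1109 or Tweek). It is maintained in E. coli through a high-copy ColE1/pUC-type origin and an ampicillin resistance gene (β-lactamase). An f1 origin and remnants of a lac/T7/T3 cloning region also sit in the bacterial backbone.

The viral genome is transcribed from an RSV promoter fused to a truncated HIV-1 5' LTR. It carries the Ψ packaging signal with a partial gag sequence, the Rev response element for Rev-dependent nuclear export, a cPPT/CTS element, and a ΔU3 3' LTR that inactivates LTR promoter activity after integration. An SV40 polyadenylation signal and SV40 origin lie downstream. Within this frame there are two expression units. A human U6 RNA polymerase III promoter drives the 20-nt mouse-specific spacer, which occupies the gap between the promoter and the Streptococcus pyogenes Cas9 gRNA scaffold. An EF-1α promoter with its intron A drives puromycin N-acetyltransferase, followed by a WPRE to enhance transcript expression.

No Cas9 coding sequence is annotated, so the nuclease must be supplied separately, for example in Cas9-expressing cells. The stated purpose is stable lentiviral expression of this guide, with puromycin used to select transduced mammalian cells. It is the first of a numbered guide series for this gene and comes from a study that used a genome-wide screen to find regulators of the Parkinson's disease-linked kinase LRRK2.
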