Addgene plasmid #198489: Lenti-guide-puro mBltp1 (KIAA1109) - 1
Purpose: lentiviral stable expression of mBltp1 (KIAA1109) gRNA 1
Depositing lab: Suzanne Pfeffer. Depositing organization: Stanford University. Publication: Genome-wide screen reveals Rab12 GTPase as a critical activator of Parkinson's disease-linked LRRK2 kinase. Dhekne HS, Tonelli F, Yeshaw WM, Chiang CY, Limouse C, Jaimon E, Purlyte E, Alessi DR, Pfeffer SR. Elife. 2023 Oct 24;12:e87098. doi: 10.7554/eLife.87098. PubMed 37874635.
Backbone
  Vector backbone: lenti-guide puro
  Vector type: Mammalian Expression, Lentiviral
  Selectable markers: Puromycin
Growth in bacteria
  Bacterial resistance: Ampicillin, 100 μg/mL
  Growth temperature: 37°C
  Growth strain: NEB Stable
  Copy number: High Copy
Gene/Insert
  Gene/Insert name: mBltp1
  gRNA/shRNA sequence: TGTGGGAAATCGTGGAAGTG
  Species: M. musculus (mouse)
  Insert size (bp): 20
  Entrez Gene: 4932438A13Rik (a.k.a. Tweek, Kiaa1109, MGC90861, 4732443H21, B830039D19Rik, D630029K19Rik, RP23-243E17.1)
  Promoter: U6
  Cloning method: Restriction Enzyme; 5′ cloning site Unknown (unknown if destroyed); 3′ cloning site Unknown (unknown if destroyed)
  Sequencing primers: 5′ gcctatttcccatgattccttc
Terms and licenses: Academic/Nonprofit Terms; Industry Terms: Not Available to Industry
Depositor comments: Please visit https://www.biorxiv.org/content/10.1101/2023.02.17.529028v1 for bioRxiv preprint.
How to cite: Lenti-guide-puro mBltp1 (KIAA1109) - 1 was a gift from Suzanne Pfeffer (Addgene plasmid # 198489 ; http://n2t.net/addgene:198489 ; RRID:Addgene_198489)
